Addgene plasmid #22790: p-miR-Report + WT miR-181 BS in NLK 3UTR
Depositing lab: Xin Wang. Depositing organization: National Cancer Institute (NCI). Publication: Identification of microRNA-181 by genome-wide screening as a critical player in EpCAM-positive hepatic cancer stem cells. Ji J, Yamashita T, Budhu A, Forgues M, Jia HL, Li C, Deng C, Wauthier E, Reid LM, Ye QH, Qin LX, Yang W, Wang HY, Tang ZY, Croce CM, Wang XW. Hepatology. 2009 Aug . 50(2):472-80. 10.1002/hep.22989 PubMed 19585654.
Backbone
  Vector backbone: p-miR-Report
  Backbone manufacturer: Ambion
  Vector type: Luciferase
Growth in bacteria
  Bacterial resistance: Ampicillin, 100 μg/mL
  Growth temperature: 37°C
  Growth strain: DH5alpha
  Growth instructions: DH5alpha
  Copy number: High Copy
Gene/Insert
  Gene/Insert name: Wild-type miR-181 Binding Site in Nemo-like kinase 3 Untranslated Region (alt names: WT miR-181 BS in NLK 3UTR; WT NLK)
  Species: H. sapiens (human)
  Insert size (bp): 38
  Entrez Gene: NLK
  Cloning method: Restriction Enzyme; 5′ cloning site SpeI (not destroyed); 3′ cloning site HindIII (not destroyed)
  Sequencing primers: 5′ AGGCGATTAAGTTGGGTA; 3′ ATTGCAACGATTTAGGTG
Terms and licenses: Academic/Nonprofit Terms; Industry Terms: Not Available to Industry
How to cite: p-miR-Report + WT miR-181 BS in NLK 3UTR was a gift from Xin Wang (Addgene plasmid # 22790 ; http://n2t.net/addgene:22790 ; RRID:Addgene_22790)
