[The description below was written by a language model from this plasmid's Addgene catalogue record.]
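Description:
p-miR-Report + WT miR-181 BS in NLK 3UTR is a luciferase reporter plasmid built on the commercial p-miR-Report backbone from Ambion, a vector designed for testing microRNA target sites in transfected cells. It is propagated in E. coli as a high-copy plasmid under ampicillin selection. No feature table accompanies the record, so the promoter driving the luciferase gene, the origin of replication and any mammalian selection marker are not stated.

The insert is a short 38 bp fragment of human origin carrying the wild-type miR-181 binding site from the 3′ untranslated region of Nemo-like kinase (NLK). It was cloned between SpeI and HindIII sites, both of which remain intact. In miRNA reporter vectors of this type, the candidate target sequence is placed downstream of the luciferase coding region so that it becomes part of the reporter transcript's 3′ UTR. If the microRNA recognises the site, it represses translation or destabilises the message, and this is read out as a drop in luciferase activity.

The construct is therefore suited to asking whether miR-181 directly targets NLK through this site, for example by comparing reporter activity when miR-181 is supplied or inhibited. The "WT" designation implies use alongside a counterpart with a mutated binding site as a specificity control, though that companion is not part of this record. The associated study concerns the role of miR-181 in EpCAM-positive hepatic cancer stem cells, which is the context in which the NLK target site was examined.
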