>Addgene plasmid #22790 | p-miR-Report + WT miR-181 BS in NLK 3UTR | depositor partial sequence | sequence record 10431 | Author sequence
CTAGTAGTTCAGTGTGGAGACTTGAAACTTGAATGTCA
