>Addgene plasmid #22790 | p-miR-Report + WT miR-181 BS in NLK 3UTR | addgene partial sequence | sequence record 28632 | 22790 with M13pUC-fwd
GCGGCCGCATACAAAAAACCAACACACAGATCCAATGAAAATAAAAGATCCTTTATTAAGCTTGACATTC
AAGTTTCAAGTCTCCACACTGAACTACTAGTGCGCAGCTTTCATCACTCGAGCAATTTGGACTTTCCGCC
CTTCTTGGCCTTTATGAGGATCTCTCTGATTTTTCTTGCGTCGAGTTTTCCGGTAAGACCTTTCGGTACT
TCGTCCACAAACACAACTCCTCCGCGCAACTTTTTCGCGGTTGTTACTTGACTGGCGACGTAATCCACGA
TCTCTTTTTCCGTCATCGTCTTTCCGTGCTCCAAAACAACAACGGCGGCGGGAAGTTCACCGGCGTCATC
GTCGGGAAGACCTGCCACGCCCGCGTCGAAGATGTTGGGGTGTTGTAACAATATCGATTCCAATTCAGCG
GGGGCCACCTGATATCCTTTGTATTTAATTAAAGACTTCAAGCGGTCAACTATGAAGAAGTGTTCGTCTT
CGTCCCAGTAAGCTATGTCTCCAGAATGTAGCCATCCATCCTTGTCAATCAAGGCGTTGGTCGCTTCCGG
ATTGTTTACATAACCGGACATAATCATAGGTCCTCTGACACATAATTCGCCTCTCTGATTAACGCCCAGC
GTTTTCCCGGTATCCAGATCCACAACCTTCGCTTCAAAAAATGGAACAACTTTACCGACCGCGCCCGGTT
TATCATCCCCCTCGGGTGTAATCAGAATAGCT
